>Addgene plasmid #54385 | LIIIalpha R C-D | depositor full sequence | sequence record 84605 | Full Sequence
CAAAATCCCTTAACGTGAGTTACGCGTCGTTCCACTGAGCGTCAGACCCCTGCCATTTTTGGGGTGAGGC
CGTTCGCGGCCGAGGGGCGCAGCCCCTGGGGGGATGGGAGCTCGGTGCCTTGATGTGGGCGCCGGCGGTC
GAGTGGCGACGGCGCGGCTTGTCCGCGCCCTGGTAGATTGCCTGGCCGTAGGCCAGCCATTTTTGAGCGG
CCAGCGGCCGCGATAGGCCGACGCGAAGCGGCGGGGCGTAGGGAGCGCAGCGACCGAAGGGTAGGCGCTT
TTTGCAGCTCTTCGGCTGTGCGCTGGCCAGACAGTTATGCACAGGCCAGGCGGGTTTTAAGAGTTTTAAT
AAGTTTTAAAGAGTTTTAGGCGGAAAAATCGCCTTTTTTCTCTTTTATATCAGTCACTTACATGTGTGAC
CGGTTCCCAATGTACGGCTTTGGGTTCCCAATGTACGGGTTCCGGTTCCCAATGTACGGCTTTGGGTTCC
CAATGTACGTGCTATCCACAGGAAAGAAGCTTTTTCGACCTTTTTCCCCTGCTAGGGCAATTTGCCCTAG
CATCTGCTCCGTACATTAGGAACCGGCGGATGCTTCGCCCTCGATCAGGTTGCGGTAGCGCATGACTAGG
ATCGGGCCAGCCTGCCCCGCCTCCTCCTTCAAATCGTACTCCGGCAGGTCATTTGACCCGATCAGCTTGC
GCACGGTGAAACAGAACTTCTTGAACTCTCCGGCGCTGCCACTGCGTTCGTAGATCGTCTTGAACAACCA
TCTGGCTTCTGCCTTGCCTGCGGCGCGGCGTGCCAGGCGGTAGAGAAAACGGCCGATGCCGGGATCGATC
AAAAAGTAATCGGGGTGAACCGTCAGCACGTCCGGGTTCTTGCCTTCTGTGATCTCGCGGTACATCCAAT
CAGCTAGCTCGATCTCGATGTACTCCGGCCGCCCGGTTTCGCTCTTTACGATCTTGTAGCGGCTAATCAA
GGCTTCACCCTCGGATACCGTCACCAGGCGGCCGTTCTTGGCCTTCTTCGTACGCTGCATGGCAACGTGC
GTGGTGTTTAACCGAATGCAGGTTTCTACCAGGTCGTCTTTCTGCTTTCCGCCATCGGCTCGCCGGCAGA
ACTTGAGTACGTCCGCAACGTGTGGACGGAACACGCGGCCGGGCTTGTCTCCCTTCCCTTCCCGGTATCG
GTTCATGGATTCGGTTAGATGGGAAACCGCCATCAGTACCAGGTCGTAATCCCACACACTGGCCATGCCG
GCCGGCCCTGCGGAAACCTCTACGTGCCCGTCTGGAAGCTCGTAGCGGATCACCTCGCCAGCTCGTCGGT
CACGCTTCGACAGACGGAAAACGGCCACGTCCATGATGCTGCGACTATCGCGGGTGCCCACGTCATAGAG
CATCGGAACGAAAAAATCTGGTTGCTCGTCGCCCTTGGGCGGCTTCCTAATCGACGACGCACCGGCTGCC
GGCGGTTGCCGGGATTCTTTGCGGATTCGATCAGCGGCCGCTTGCCACGATTCACCGGGGCGTGCTTCTG
CCTCGATGCGTTGCCGCTGGGCGGCCTGCGCGGCCTTCAACTTCTCCACCAGGTCATCACCCAGCGCCGC
GCCGATTTGTACCGGGCCGGATGGTTTGCGACCGCTCACGCCGATTCCTCGGGCTTGGGGGTTCCAGTGC
CATTGCAGGGCCGGCAGACAACCCAGCCGCTTACGCCTGGCCAACCGCCCGTTCCTCCACACATGGGGCA
TTCCACGGCGTCGGTGCCTGGTTGTTCTTGATTTTCCATGCCGCCTCCTTTAGCCGCTAAAATTCATCTA
CTCATTTATTCATTTGCTCATTTACTCTGGTAGCTGCGCGATGTATTCAGATAGCAGCTCGGTAATGGTC
TTGCCTTGGCGTACCGCGTACATCTTCAGCTTGGTGTGATCCTCCGCCGGCAACTGAAAGTTGACCCGCT
TCATGGCTGGCGTGTCTGCCAGGCTGGCCAACGTTGCAGCCTTGCTGCTGCGTGCGCTCGGACGGCCGGC
ACTTAGCGTGTTTGTGCTTTTGCTCATTTTCTCTTTACCTCATTAACTCAAATGAGTTTTGATTTAATTT
CAGCGGCCAGCGCCTGGACCTCGCGGGCAGCGTCGCCCTCGGGTTCTGATTCAAGAACGGTTGTGCCGGC
GGCGGCAGTGCCTGGGTAGCTCACGCGCTGCGTGATACGGGACTCAAGAATGGGCAGCTCGTACCCGGCC
AGCGCCTCGGCAACCTCACCGCCGATGCGCGTGCCTTTGATCGCCCGCGACACGACAAAGGCCGCTTGTA
GCCTTCCATCCGTGACCTCAATGCGCTGCTTAACCAGCTCCACCAGGTCGGCGGTGGCCCATATGTCGTA
AGGGCTTGGCTGCACCGGAATCAGCACGAAGTCGGCTGCCTTGATCGCGGACACAGCCAAGTCCGCCGCC
TGGGGCGCTCCGTCGATCACTACGAAGTCGCGCCGGCCGATGGCCTTCACGTCGCGGTCAATCGTCGGGC
GGTCGATGCCGACAACGGTTAGCGGTTGATCTTCCCGCACGGCCGCCCAATCGCGGGCACTGCCCTGGGG
ATCGGAATCGACTAACAGAACATCGGCCCCGGCGAGTTGCAGGGCGCGGGCTAGATGGGTTGCGATGGTC
GTCTTGCCTGACCCGCCTTTCTGGTTAAGTACAGCGATAACCTTCATGCGTTCCCCTTGCGTATTTGTTT
ATTTACTCATCGCATCATATACGCAGCGACCGCATGACGCAAGCTGTTTTACTCAAATACACATCACCTT
TTTAGACGGCGGCGCTCGGTTTCTTCAGCGGCCAAGCTGGCCGGCCAGGCCGCCAGCTTGGCATCAGACA
AACCGGCCAGGATTTCATGCAGCCGCACGGCTGATGGGCTGCCTGTATCGAGTGGTGATTTTGTGCCGAG
CTGCCGGTCGGGGAGCTGTTGGCTGGCTGGTGGCAGGATATATTGTGGTGTAAACAAATTGACGCTTAGA
CAACTTAATAACACATTGCGGACGTTTTTAATGTACTGGGGTGGATTACGGGTCTCACACCCAGATTGTC
TTCAAAGCTGAACGAGAAACGTAAAATGATATAAATATCAATATATTAAATTAGATTTTGCATAAAAAAC
AGACTACATAATACTGTAAAACACAACATATCCAGTCACTATGGCGGCCCCTCGAGGGGCCGCATTAGGC
ACCCCAGGCTTTACACTTTATGCTTCCGGCTCGTATAATGTGTGGATTTTGAGTTAGGATCCGTCGAGAT
TTTCAGGAGCTAAGGAAGCTAAAATGGAGAAAAAAATCACTGGATATACCACCGTTGATATATCCCAATG
GCATCGTAAAGAACATTTTGAGGCATTTCAGTCAGTTGCTCAATGTACCTATAACCAGACCGTTCAGCTG
GATATTACGGCCTTTTTAAAGACCGTAAAGAAAAATAAGCACAAGTTTTATCCGGCCTTTATTCACATTC
TTGCCCGCCTGATGAATGCTCATCCGGAATTCCGTATGGCAATGAAAGACGGTGAGCTGGTGATATGGGA
TAGTGTTCACCCTTGTTACACCGTTTTCCATGAGCAAACTGAAACGTTTTCATCGCTCTGGAGTGAATAC
CACGACGATTTCCGGCAGTTTCTACACATATATTCGCAAGATGTGGCGTGTTACGGTGAAAACCTGGCCT
ATTTCCCTAAAGGGTTTATTGAGAATATGTTTTTCGTGTCAGCCAATCCCTGGGTGAGTTTCACCAGTTT
TGATTTAAACGTGGCCAATATGGACAACTTCTTCGCCCCCGTTTTCACCATGGGCAAATATTATACGCAA
GGCGACAAGGTGCTGATGCCGCTGGCGATTCAGGTTCATCATGCCGTTTGTGATGGCTTCCATGTCGGCA
GAATGCTTAATGAATTACAACAGTACTGCGATGAGTGGCAGGGCGGGGCGTAATCTAGAGGATCCGGCTT
ACTAAAAGCCAGATAACAGTATGCGTATTTGCGCGCTGATTTTTGCGGTATAAGAATATATACTGATATG
TATACCCGAAGTATGTCAAAAAGAGGTATGCTATGAAGCAGCGTATTACAGTGACAGTTGACAGCGACAG
CTATCAGTTGCTCAAGGCATATATGATGTCAATATCTCCGGTCTGGTAAGCACAACCATGCAGAATGAAG
CCCGTCGTCTGCGTGCCGAACGCTGGAAAGCGGAAAATCAGGAAGGGATGGCTGAGGTCGCCCGGTTTAT
TGAAATGAACGGCTCTTTTGCTGACGAGAACAGGGGCTGGTGAAATGCAGTTTAAGGTTTACACCTATAA
AAGAGAGAGCCGTTATCGTCTGTTTGTGGATGTACAGAGTGATATTATTGACACGCCCGGGCGACGGATG
GTGATCCCCCTGGCCAGTGCACGTCTGCTGTCAGATAAAGTCCCCCGTGAACTTTACCCGGTGGTGCATA
TCGGGGATGAAAGCTGGCGCATGATGACCACCGATATGGCCAGTGTGCCGGTTTCCGTTATCGGGGAAGA
AGTGGCTGATCTCAGCCACCGCGAAAATGACATCAAAAACGCCATTAACCTGATGTTCTGGGGAATATAA
ATGTCAGGCTCCCTTATACACAGCCAGTCTGCAGGTCGACGAAGACTTCGTAAAGGTGAGACCTCTGGTT
TAAACTATCAGTGTTTGACAGGATATATTGGCGGGTAAACCTAAGAGAAAAGAGCGTTTATTAGAATAAT
CGGATATTTAAAAGGGCGTGAAAAGGTTTATCCGTTCGTCCATTTGTATGTGCCAACCACAGGAACCGTA
AAAAGGCCGCGTTGCTGGCGTTTTTCCATAGGCTCCGCCCCCCTGACGAGCATCACAAAAATCGACGCTC
AAGTCAGAGGTGGCGAAACCCGACAGGACTATAAAGATACCAGGCGTTTCCCCCTGGAAGCTCCCTCGTG
CGCTCTCCTGTTCCGACCCTGCCGCTTACCGGATACCTGTCCGCCTTTCTCCCTTCGGGAAGCGTGGCGC
TTTCTCATAGCTCACGCTGTAGGTATCTCAGTTCGGTGTAGGTCGTTCGCTCCAAGCTGGGCTGTGTGCA
CGAACCCCCCGTTCAGCCCGACCGCTGCGCCTTATCCGGTAACTATCGTCTTGAGTCCAACCCGGTAAGA
CACGACTTATCGCCACTGGCAGCAGCCACTGGTAACAGGATTAGCAGAGCGAGGTATGTAGGCGGTGCTA
CAGAGTTCTTGAAGTGGTGGCCTAACTACGGCTACACTAGAAGGACAGTATTTGGTATCTGCGCTCTGCT
GAAGCCAGTTACCTTCGGAAAAAGAGTTGGTAGCTCTTGATCCGGCAAACAAACCACCGCTGGTAGCGGT
GGTTTTTTTGTTTGCAAGCAGCAGATTACGCGCAGAAAAAAAGGATCTCAAGAAGATCCTTTGATCTTTT
CTACGGGGTCTGACGCTCAGTGGAACGAAAACTCACGTTAAGGGATTTTGGTCATGAGATTATCAAAAAG
GATCTTCACCTAGATCATAAAATCATTATTTGCCATCCAGCTGATATCCCCTATAGTGAGTCGTATTACA
TGGTCATAGCTGTTTCCTGGCAGCTCTGGCCCGTGTCTCAAAATCTCTGATGTTACATTGCACAAGATAA
AAATATATCATCATGAACAATAAAACTGTCTGCTTACATAAACAGTAATACAAGGGGTGTTATGAGCCAT
ATTCAACGGGAAACGTCGAGGCCGCGATTAAATTCCAACATGGATGCTGATTTATATGGGTATAAATGGG
CTCGCGATAATGTCGGGCAATCAGGTGCGACAATCTATCGCTTGTATGGGAAGCCCGATGCGCCAGAGTT
GTTTCTGAAACATGGCAAAGGTAGCGTTGCCAATGATGTTACAGATGAGATGGTCAGACTAAACTGGCTG
ACGGAATTTATGCCTCTTCCGACCATCAAGCATTTTATCCGTACTCCTGATGATGCATGGTTACTCACCA
CTGCGATCCCCGGAAAAACAGCATTCCAGGTATTAGAAGAATATCCTGATTCAGGTGAAAATATTGTTGA
TGCGCTGGCAGTGTTCCTGCGCCGGTTGCATTCGATTCCTGTTTGTAATTGTCCTTTTAACAGCGATCGC
GTATTTCGTCTTGCTCAGGCGCAATCACGAATGAATAACGGTTTGGTTGATGCGAGTGATTTTGATGACG
AGCGTAATGGCTGGCCTGTTGAACAAGTCTGGAAAGAAATGCATAAACTTTTGCCATTCTCACCGGATTC
AGTCGTCACTCATGGTGATTTCTCACTTGATAACCTTATTTTTGACGAGGGGAAATTAATAGGTTGTATT
GATGTTGGACGAGTCGGAATCGCAGACCGATACCAGGATCTTGCCATCCTATGGAACTGCCTCGGTGAGT
TTTCTCCTTCATTACAGAAACGGCTTTTTCAAAAATATGGTATTGATAATCCTGATATGAATAAATTGCA
GTTTCATTTGATGCTCGATGAGTTTTTCTAATCAGAATTGGTTAATTGGTTGTAACACTGGCAGAGCATT
ACGCTGACTTGACGGGACGGCGCAAGCTCATGAC
Features (pLannotate 1.2.2; 15 found; start..end, strand, type, name):
     50..110     -  rep_origin     oriV (fragment): incP origin of replication
    316..510     -  rep_origin     pVS1 oriV: origin of replication for the Pseudomonas plasmid pVS1 (Heeb et al., 2000)
    576..1649    -  CDS            pVS1 RepA: replication protein from the Pseudomonas plasmid pVS1 (Heeb et al., 2000)
   2078..2707    -  CDS            pVS1 StaA: stability protein from the Pseudomonas plasmid pVS1 (Heeb et al., 2000)
   2971..2995    +  misc_feature   LB T-DNA repeat: left border repeat from nopaline C58 T-DNA
   3084..3193    +  protein_bind   attR1 (fragment): mutant version of attR; recombination site for the Gateway® LR reaction LR Clonase™
   3230..3260    +  promoter       lac UV5 promoter: E. coli lac promoter with an "up" mutation
   3284..3313    +  promoter       cat promoter (fragment): promoter of the E. coli cat gene encoding chloramphenicol acetyltransferase
   3314..3970    +  CDS            cat: CAT_ECOLX - Experimental evidence at protein level: Swiss-Prot protein existence level 1. This enzyme is an effector of chloramphenicol resistance in bacteria. From Escherichia coli. This protein is used as a marker in many commonly used cloning vectors, such as pACYC184.
   4152..4310    +  CDS            ccdA (fragment): CCDA_ECO57 - Also known as H, letA. Experimental evidence at protein level: Swiss-Prot protein existence level 1. Antitoxin component of a type II toxin-antitoxin (TA) system which inhibits the post-segregational killing (PSK) of plasmid-free cells, also referred to as a plasmid addiction system. Binds to and blocks the activity of CcdB; will also remove bound CcdB protein from the CcdB-GyrA complex by forming a CcdA-CcdB complex, a process termed rejuvenation. Functions as a transcriptional corepressor for the ccdAB operon, repression also requires CcdB (By similarity). From Escherichia coli
   4315..4620    +  CDS            ccdB: CcdB, a bacterial toxin that poisons DNA gyrase; ccdB; Plasmids containing the ccdB gene cannot be propagated in standard E. coli strains.
   4706..4730    +  misc_feature   RB T-DNA repeat: right border repeat from nopaline C58 T-DNA
   4853..5441    -  rep_origin     ori: high-copy-number ColE1/pMB1/pBR322/pUC origin of replication
   5580..5598    -  promoter       T7 promoter: promoter for bacteriophage T7 RNA polymerase
   5732..6541    +  CDS            KanR: aminoglycoside phosphotransferase; aph(3')-Ia; confers resistance to kanamycin in bacteria or G418 (Geneticin®) in eukaryotes
