[The description below was written by a language model from this plasmid's Addgene catalogue record and pLannotate feature annotations shown in this document.]
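Description:
LIIIalpha R C-D is an empty binary plant expression backbone built on Xpre-K (pICH50505). It belongs to a modular plasmid assembly kit designed for multigene expression, gene silencing and silencing rescue in plants, and the depositor describes it as a backbone for the level III/level V stages of that system. It carries no insert and no plant promoter or plant selection marker appears in the feature table, so these elements are presumably supplied by the modules assembled into it.

The 6.6 kb plasmid carries two replication systems. A high-copy ColE1/pUC-type origin supports propagation in E. coli. The pVS1 oriV, with its RepA replication protein and StaA stability protein, is the module commonly used to maintain binary vectors in Agrobacterium. A short fragment of an incP oriV is also annotated. Kanamycin resistance, encoded by aph(3')-Ia, is on the backbone outside the T-DNA.

Between the nopaline-type left and right T-DNA border repeats lies a counterselectable placeholder cassette. It consists of a chloramphenicol acetyltransferase gene with its promoter, a ccdA fragment and the intact ccdB gyrase toxin gene, preceded by a lac UV5 promoter and a partial attR1 site that looks like a remnant of a Gateway-derived cassette. Because ccdB is lethal to standard E. coli, the empty vector is kept in the ccdB-tolerant strain DB3.1 under combined chloramphenicol and kanamycin selection. When assembled modules replace the cassette, the toxin is lost, so correct recombinants can be recovered in ordinary strains and the resulting T-DNA delivered to plants through Agrobacterium. The record does not explain the "R" and "C-D" parts of the name, and no cloning sites or fusion overhangs are annotated.
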