Addgene plasmid #54385: LIIIalpha R C-D
Purpose: (Empty Backbone)
Depositing lab: Martin Parniske. Depositing organization: Ludwig-Maximilians-Universitaet Muenchen (LMU). Publication: A modular plasmid assembly kit for multigene expression, gene silencing and silencing rescue in plants. Binder A, Lambert J, Morbitzer R, Popp C, Ott T, Lahaye T, Parniske M. PLoS One. 2014 Feb 13;9(2):e88218. doi: 10.1371/journal.pone.0088218. eCollection 2014. PubMed 24551083.
Backbone
  Vector backbone: Xpre-K (pICH50505)
  Backbone manufacturer: Icon Genetics
  Vector type: plant expression
Growth in bacteria
  Bacterial resistance: Chloramphenicol and Kanamycin, 25 & 50 μg/mL
  Growth temperature: 37°C
  Growth strain: DB3.1
  Copy number: High Copy
Gene/Insert
  Gene/Insert name: None
Terms and licenses: Academic/Nonprofit Terms; Industry Terms: Not Available to Industry
Depositor comments: binary expression vector. LIII/LV backbone.
How to cite: LIIIalpha R C-D was a gift from Martin Parniske (Addgene plasmid # 54385 ; http://n2t.net/addgene:54385 ; RRID:Addgene_54385)
