>Addgene plasmid #54385 | LIIIalpha R C-D | addgene partial sequence | sequence record 99624 | LB-F1 5'-gtggtgtaaacaaattgacgc-3'
TGTACTGGGGTGGATTACGGGTCTCACACCCAGATTGTCTTCAAAGCTGAACGAGAAACGTAAAATGATA
TAAATATCAATATATTAAATTAGATTTTGCATAAAAAACAGACTACATAATACTGTAAAACACAACATAT
CCAGTCACTATGGCGGCCCCTCGAGGGGCCGCATTAGGCACCCCAGGCTTTACACTTTATGCTTCCGGCT
CGTATAATGTGTGGATTTTGAGTTAGGATCCGTCGAGATTTTCAGGAGCTAAGGAAGCTAAAATGGAGAA
AAAAATCACTGGATATACCACCGTTGATATATCCCAATGGCATCGTAAAGAACATTTTGAGGCATTTCAG
TCAGTTGCTCAATGTACCTATAACCAGACCGTTCAGCTGGATATTACGGCCTTTTTAAAGACCGTAAAGA
AAAATAAGCACAAGTTTTATCCGGCCTTTATTCACATTCTTGCCCGCCTGATGAATGCTCATCCGGAATT
CCGTATGGCAATGAAAGACGGTGAGCTGGTGATATGGGATAGTGTTCACCCTTGTTACACCGTTTTCCAT
GAGCAAACTGAAACGTTTTCATCGCTCTGGAGTGAATACCACGACGATTTCCGGCAGTTTCTACACATAT
ATTCGCAAGATGTGGCGTGTTACGGTGAAAACCTGGCCTATTTCCCTAAAGGGTTTATTGAGAATATGTT
TTTCGTGTCAG
