>Addgene plasmid #54385 | LIIIalpha R C-D | addgene partial sequence | sequence record 100577 | RB-F1 5'-ggataaaccttttcacgccc-3'
CAATATATCCTGCTCAAACACTGATAGTTTAAACCATAGGTCTCACCTTTACGAAGTCTTCGTCGACCTG
CAGACTGGCTGTGTATAAGGGAGCCTGACATTTATATTCCCCAGAACATCAGGTTAATGGCGTTTTTGAT
GTCATTTTCGCGGTGGCTGAGATCAGCCACTTCTTCCCCGATAACGGAAACCGGCACACTGGCCATATCG
GTGGTCATCATGCGCCAGCTTTCATCCCCGATATGCACCACCGGGTAAAGTTCACGGGGGACTTTATCTG
ACAGCAGACGTGCACTGGCCAGGGGGATCACCATCCGTCGCCCGGGCGTGTCAATAATATCACTCTGTAC
ATCCACAAACAGACGATAACGGCTCTCTCTTTTATAGGTGTAAACCTTAAACTGCATTTCACCAGCCCCT
GTTCTCGTCAG
